>Addgene plasmid #245201 | pET-28b His6-TEV-SHP2-FL(E76K) | addgene full sequence | sequence record 488772 | Addgene NGS Result
TTGAGATCCTTTTTTTCTGCGCGTAATCTGCTGCTTGCAAACAAAAAAACCACCGCTACCAGCGGTGGTT
TGTTTGCCGGATCAAGAGCTACCAACTCTTTTTCCGAAGGTAACTGGCTTCAGCAGAGCGCAGATACCAA
ATACTGTCCTTCTAGTGTAGCCGTAGTTAGGCCACCACTTCAAGAACTCTGTAGCACCGCCTACATACCT
CGCTCTGCTAATCCTGTTACCAGTGGCTGCTGCCAGTGGCGATAAGTCGTGTCTTACCGGGTTGGACTCA
AGACGATAGTTACCGGATAAGGCGCAGCGGTCGGGCTGAACGGGGGGTTCGTGCACACAGCCCAGCTTGG
AGCGAACGACCTACACCGAACTGAGATACCTACAGCGTGAGCTATGAGAAAGCGCCACGCTTCCCGAAGG
GAGAAAGGCGGACAGGTATCCGGTAAGCGGCAGGGTCGGAACAGGAGAGCGCACGAGGGAGCTTCCAGGG
GGAAACGCCTGGTATCTTTATAGTCCTGTCGGGTTTCGCCACCTCTGACTTGAGCGTCGATTTTTGTGAT
GCTCGTCAGGGGGGCGGAGCCTATGGAAAAACGCCAGCAACGCGGCCTTTTTACGGTTCCTGGCCTTTTG
CTGGCCTTTTGCTCACATGTTCTTTCCTGCGTTATCCCCTGATTCTGTGGATAACCGTATTACCGCCTTT
GAGTGAGCTGATACCGCTCGCCGCAGCCGAACGACCGAGCGCAGCGAGTCAGTGAGCGAGGAAGCGGAAG
AGCGCCTGATGCGGTATTTTCTCCTTACGCATCTGTGCGGTATTTCACACCGCAATGGTGCACTCTCAGT
ACAATCTGCTCTGATGCCGCATAGTTAAGCCAGTATACACTCCGCTATCGCTACGTGACTGGGTCATGGC
TGCGCCCCGACACCCGCCAACACCCGCTGACGCGCCCTGACGGGCTTGTCTGCTCCCGGCATCCGCTTAC
AGACAAGCTGTGACCGTCTCCGGGAGCTGCATGTGTCAGAGGTTTTCACCGTCATCACCGAAACGCGCGA
GGCAGCTGCGGTAAAGCTCATCAGCGTGGTCGTGAAGCGATTCACAGATGTCTGCCTGTTCATCCGCGTC
CAGCTCGTTGAGTTTCTCCAGAAGCGTTAATGTCTGGCTTCTGATAAAGCGGGCCATGTTAAGGGCGGTT
TTTTCCTGTTTGGTCACTGATGCCTCCGTGTAAGGGGGATTTCTGTTCATGGGGGTAATGATACCGATGA
AACGAGAGAGGATGCTCACGATACGGGTTACTGATGATGAACATGCCCGGTTACTGGAACGTTGTGAGGG
TAAACAACTGGCGGTATGGATGCGGCGGGACCAGAGAAAAATCACTCAGGGTCAATGCCAGCGCTTCGTT
AATACAGATGTAGGTGTTCCACAGGGTAGCCAGCAGCATCCTGCGATGCAGATCCGGAACATAATGGTGC
AGGGCGCTGACTTCCGCGTTTCCAGACTTTACGAAACACGGAAACCGAAGACCATTCATGTTGTTGCTCA
GGTCGCAGACGTTTTGCAGCAGCAGTCGCTTCACGTTCGCTCGCGTATCGGTGATTCATTCTGCTAACCA
GTAAGGCAACCCCGCCAGCCTAGCCGGGTCCTCAACGACAGGAGCACGATCATGCGCACCCGTGGGGCCG
CCATGCCGGCGATAATGGCCTGCTTCTCGCCGAAACGTTTGGTGGCGGGACCAGTGACGAAGGCTTGAGC
GAGGGCGTGCAAGATTCCGAATACCGCAAGCGACAGGCCGATCATCGTCGCGCTCCAGCGAAAGCGGTCC
TCGCCGAAAATGACCCAGAGCGCTGCCGGCACCTGTCCTACGAGTTGCATGATAAAGAAGACAGTCATAA
GTGCGGCGACGATAGTCATGCCCCGCGCCCACCGGAAGGAGCTGACTGGGTTGAAGGCTCTCAAGGGCAT
CGGTCGAGATCCCGGTGCCTAATGAGTGAGCTAACTTACATTAATTGCGTTGCGCTCACTGCCCGCTTTC
CAGTCGGGAAACCTGTCGTGCCAGCTGCATTAATGAATCGGCCAACGCGCGGGGAGAGGCGGTTTGCGTA
TTGGGCGCCAGGGTGGTTTTTCTTTTCACCAGTGAGACGGGCAACAGCTGATTGCCCTTCACCGCCTGGC
CCTGAGAGAGTTGCAGCAAGCGGTCCACGCTGGTTTGCCCCAGCAGGCGAAAATCCTGTTTGATGGTGGT
TAACGGCGGGATATAACATGAGCTGTCTTCGGTATCGTCGTATCCCACTACCGAGATATCCGCACCAACG
CGCAGCCCGGACTCGGTAATGGCGCGCATTGCGCCCAGCGCCATCTGATCGTTGGCAACCAGCATCGCAG
TGGGAACGATGCCCTCATTCAGCATTTGCATGGTTTGTTGAAAACCGGACATGGCACTCCAGTCGCCTTC
CCGTTCCGCTATCGGCTGAATTTGATTGCGAGTGAGATATTTATGCCAGCCAGCCAGACGCAGACGCGCC
GAGACAGAACTTAATGGGCCCGCTAACAGCGCGATTTGCTGGTGACCCAATGCGACCAGATGCTCCACGC
CCAGTCGCGTACCGTCTTCATGGGAGAAAATAATACTGTTGATGGGTGTCTGGTCAGAGACATCAAGAAA
TAACGCCGGAACATTAGTGCAGGCAGCTTCCACAGCAATGGCATCCTGGTCATCCAGCGGATAGTTAATG
ATCAGCCCACTGACGCGTTGCGCGAGAAGATTGTGCACCGCCGCTTTACAGGCTTCGACGCCGCTTCGTT
CTACCATCGACACCACCACGCTGGCACCCAGTTGATCGGCGCGAGATTTAATCGCCGCGACAATTTGCGA
CGGCGCGTGCAGGGCCAGACTGGAGGTGGCAACGCCAATCAGCAACGACTGTTTGCCCGCCAGTTGTTGT
GCCACGCGGTTGGGAATGTAATTCAGCTCCGCCATCGCCGCTTCCACTTTTTCCCGCGTTTTCGCAGAAA
CGTGGCTGGCCTGGTTCACCACGCGGGAAACGGTCTGATAAGAGACACCGGCATACTCTGCGACATCGTA
TAACGTTACTGGTTTCACATTCACCACCCTGAATTGACTCTCTTCCGGGCGCTATCATGCCATACCGCGA
AAGGTTTTGCGCCATTCGATGGTGTCCGGGATCTCGACGCTCTCCCTTATGCGACTCCTGCATTAGGAAG
CAGCCCAGTAGTAGGTTGAGGCCGTTGAGCACCGCCGCCGCAAGGAATGGTGCATGCAAGGAGATGGCGC
CCAACAGTCCCCCGGCCACGGGGCCTGCCACCATACCCACGCCGAAACAAGCGCTCATGAGCCCGAAGTG
GCGAGCCCGATCTTCCCCATCGGTGATGTCGGCGATATAGGCGCCAGCAACCGCACCTGTGGCGCCGGTG
ATGCCGGCCACGATGCGTCCGGCGTAGAGGATCGAGATCTCGATCCCGCGAAATTAATACGACTCACTAT
AGGGGAATTGTGAGCGGATAACAATTCCCCTCTAGAAATAATTTTGTTTAACTTTAAGAAGGAGATATAC
CATGGGCAGCAGCCATCATCATCATCATCACGATTACGATATCCCAACGACCGAAAACCTTTACTTCCAG
GGCCATATGACATCGCGGAGATGGTTTCACCCAAATATCACTGGTGTGGAGGCAGAAAACCTACTGTTGA
CAAGAGGAGTTGATGGCAGTTTTTTGGCAAGGCCTAGTAAAAGTAACCCTGGAGACTTCACACTTTCCGT
TAGAAGAAATGGAGCTGTCACCCACATCAAGATTCAGAACACTGGTGATTACTATGACCTGTATGGAGGG
GAGAAATTTGCCACTTTGGCTAAGTTGGTCCAGTATTACATGGAACATCACGGGCAATTAAAAGAGAAGA
ATGGAGATGTCATTGAGCTTAAATATCCTCTGAACTGTGCAGATCCTACCTCTGAAAGGTGGTTTCATGG
ACATCTCTCTGGGAAAGAAGCAGAGAAATTATTAACTGAAAAAGGAAAACATGGTAGTTTTCTTGTACGA
GAGAGCCAGAGCCACCCTGGAGATTTTGTTCTTTCTGTGCGCACTGGTGATGACAAAGGGGAGAGCAATG
ACGGCAAGTCTAAAGTGACCCATGTTATGATTCGCTGTCAGGAACTGAAATACGACGTTGGTGGAGGAGA
ACGGTTTGATTCTTTGACAGATCTTGTGGAACATTATAAGAAGAATCCTATGGTGGAAACATTGGGTACA
GTACTACAACTCAAGCAGCCCCTTAACACGACTCGTATAAATGCTGCTGAAATAGAAAGCAGAGTTCGAG
AACTAAGCAAATTAGCTGAGACCACAGATAAAGTCAAACAAGGCTTTTGGGAAGAATTTGAGACACTACA
ACAACAGGAGTGCAAACTTCTCTACAGCCGAAAAGAGGGTCAAAGGCAAGAAAACAAAAACAAAAATAGA
TATAAAAACATCCTGCCCTTTGATCATACCAGGGTTGTCCTACACGATGGTGATCCCAATGAGCCTGTTT
CAGATTACATCAATGCAAATATCATCATGCCTGAATTTGAAACCAAGTGCAACAATTCAAAGCCCAAAAA
GAGTTACATTGCCACACAAGGCTGCCTGCAAAACACGGTGAATGACTTTTGGCGGATGGTGTTCCAAGAA
AACTCCCGAGTGATTGTCATGACAACGAAAGAAGTGGAGAGAGGAAAGAGTAAATGTGTCAAATACTGGC
CTGATGAGTATGCTCTAAAAGAATATGGCGTCATGCGTGTTAGGAACGTCAAAGAAAGCGCCGCTCATGA
CTATACGCTAAGAGAACTTAAACTTTCAAAGGTTGGACAAGGGAATACGGAGAGAACGGTCTGGCAATAC
CACTTTCGGACCTGGCCGGACCACGGCGTGCCCAGCGACCCTGGGGGCGTGCTGGACTTCCTGGAGGAGG
TGCACCATAAGCAGGAGAGCATCATGGATGCAGGGCCGGTCGTGGTGCACTGCAGTGCTGGAATTGGCCG
GACAGGGACGTTCATTGTGATTGATATTCTTATTGACATCATCAGAGAGAAAGGTGTTGACTGCGATATT
GACGTTCCCAAAACCATCCAGATGGTGCGGTCTCAGAGGTCAGGGATGGTCCAGACAGAAGCACAGTACC
GATTTATCTATATGGCGGTCCAGCATTATATTGAAACACTACAGCGCAGGATTGAAGAAGAGCAGAAAAG
CAAGAGGAAAGGGCACGAATATACAAATATTAAGTATTCTCTAGCGGACCAGACGAGTGGAGATCAGAGC
CCTCTCCCGCCTTGTACTCCAACGCCACCCTGTGCAGAAATGAGAGAAGACAGTGCTAGAGTCTATGAAA
ACGTGGGCCTGATGCAACAGCAGAAAAGTTTCAGATAGGGATCCGAATTCGAGCTCCGTCGACAAGCTTG
CGGCCGCACTCGAGCACCACCACCACCACCACTGAGATCCGGCTGCTAACAAAGCCCGAAAGGAAGCTGA
GTTGGCTGCTGCCACCGCTGAGCAATAACTAGCATAACCCCTTGGGGCCTCTAAACGGGTCTTGAGGGGT
TTTTTGCTGAAAGGAGGAACTATATCCGGATTGGCGAATGGG
[124 nt withheld, positions 5643-5766]
C
[91 nt withheld, positions 5768-5858]
A
[49 nt withheld, positions 5860-5908]
CCTTTGACGTTGGAGTCCACGTTCTTT
[37 nt withheld, positions 5936-5972]
ACCCTATCTCGGTCTATTCTTTTGATTTATAAGGGATTTTGCCGATTTCGGCCTATTGGTTAAAAAATGA
GCTGATTTAACAAAAATTTAACGCGAATTTTAACAAAATATTAACGCTTACAATTTAGGTGGCACTTTTC
GGGGAAATGTGCGCGGAACCCCTATTTGTTTATTTTTCTAAATACATTCAAATATGTATCCGCTCATGAA
TTAATTCTTAGAAAAACTCATCGAGCATCAAATGAAACTGCAATTTATTCATATCAGGATTATCAATACC
ATATTTTTGAAAAAGCCGTTTCTGTAATGAAGGAGAAAACTCACCGAGGCAGTTCCATAGGATGGCAAGA
TCCTGGTATCGGTCTGCGATTCCGACTCGTCCAACATCAATACAACCTATTAATTTCCCCTCGTCAAAAA
TAAGGTTATCAAGTGAGAAATCACCATGAGTGACGACTGAATCCGGTGAGAATGGCAAAAGTTTATGCAT
TTCTTTCCAGACTTGTTCAACAGGCCAGCCATTACGCTCGTCATCAAAATCACTCGCATCAACCAAACCG
TTATTCATTCGTGATTGCGCCTGAGCGAGACGAAATACGCGATCGCTGTTAAAAGGACAATTACAAACAG
GAATCGAATGCAACCGGCGCAGGAACACTGCCAGCGCATCAACAATATTTTCACCTGAATCAGGATATTC
TTCTAATACCTGGAATGCTGTTTTCCCGGGGATCGCAGTGGTGAGTAACCATGCATCATCAGGAGTACGG
ATAAAATGCTTGATGGTCGGAAGAGGCATAAATTCCGTCAGCCAGTTTAGTCTGACCATCTCATCTGTAA
CATCATTGGCAACGCTACCTTTGCCATGTTTCAGAAACAACTCTGGCGCATCGGGCTTCCCATACAATCG
ATAGATTGTCGCACCTGATTGCCCGACATTATCGCGAGCCCATTTATACCCATATAAATCAGCATCCATG
TTGGAATTTAATCGCGGCCTAGAGCAAGACGTTTCCCGTTGAATATGGCTCATAACACCCCTTGTATTAC
TGTTTATGTAAGCAGACAGTTTTATTGTTCATGACCAAAATCCCTTAACGTGAGTTTTCGTTCCACTGAG
CGTCAGACCCCGTAGAAAAGATCAAAGGATCTTC
Features (pLannotate 1.2.2; 20 found; start..end, strand, type, name):
      1..589     +  rep_origin     ori: high-copy-number ColE1/pMB1/pBR322/pUC origin of replication
    775..914     -  misc_feature   bom: basis of mobility region from pBR322
   1016..1207    -  CDS            rop: Rop protein, which maintains plasmids at low copy number; rop
   1224..1604    +  CDS            YPB1_ECOLX: Protein predicted: Swiss-Prot protein existence level 4. From Escherichia coli.
   1676..1967    -  CDS            TcR (fragment): tetracycline efflux protein; tet; confers resistance to tetracycline
   1982..2003    -  protein_bind   CAP binding site: CAP binding activates transcription in the presence of cAMP. E. coli catabolite activator protein
   2016..3098    -  CDS            lacI: lac repressor; lacI; The lac repressor binds to the lac operator to inhibit transcription in E. coli. This inhibition can be relieved by adding lactose or isopropyl-β-D-thiogalactopyranoside (IPTG).
   3099..3176    -  promoter       lacI promoter: lacI
   3184..3463    -  CDS            TcR (fragment): tetracycline efflux protein; tet; confers resistance to tetracycline
   3485..3503    +  promoter       T7 promoter: promoter for bacteriophage T7 RNA polymerase
   3504..3528    +  protein_bind   lac operator: The lac repressor binds to the lac operator to inhibit transcription in E. coli. This inhibition can be relieved by adding lactose or isopropyl-β-D-thiogalactopyranoside (IPTG). lac repressor encoded by lacI
   3543..3565    +  RBS            RBS: efficient ribosome binding site from bacteriophage T7 gene 10 (Olins and Rangwala, 1989)
   3584..3600    +  CDS            capTEV™ (fragment): composite tag for in vivo biotinylation, TEV protease cleavage, and 6xHis tagging
   3647..5425    +  CDS            PTPN11: PTN11_HUMAN - Also known as PTP2C, SHPTP2. Experimental evidence at protein level: Swiss-Prot protein existence level 1. Acts downstream of various receptor and cytoplasmic protein tyrosine kinases to participate in the signal transduction from the cell surface to the nucleus (PubMed:10655584, PubMed:18559669, PubMed:18829466, PubMed:26742426, PubMed:28074573). Positively regulates MAPK signal transduction pathway (PubMed:28074573). Dephosphorylates GAB1, ARHGAP35 and EGFR (PubMed:28074573). Dephosphorylates ROCK2 at 'Tyr-722' resulting in stimulation of its RhoA binding activity (PubMed:18559
   5475..5492    +  CDS            9xHis (fragment): 9xHis affinity tag
   5502..5551    +  CDS            SET1 (fragment): solubility-enhancement tag derived from T7 phage gene 10B
   5559..5606    +  terminator     T7 terminator: transcription terminator for bacteriophage T7 RNA polymerase
   5643..6071    +  rep_origin     f1 ori (sequence partly withheld): f1 bacteriophage origin of replication; arrow indicates direction of (+) strand synthesis
   6124..6181    +  promoter       AmpR promoter (fragment): bla
   6190..7005    -  CDS            KanR: aminoglycoside phosphotransferase; aph(3')-Ia; confers resistance to kanamycin in bacteria or G418 (Geneticin®) in eukaryotes
