[The description below was written by a language model from this plasmid's Addgene catalogue record and pLannotate feature annotations shown in this document.]
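Description:
pET-28b His6-TEV-SHP2-FL(E76K) is a bacterial expression plasmid of about 7.1 kb, built on a pET-28b backbone for recombinant production of full-length human SHP2, the protein tyrosine phosphatase encoded by PTPN11. It replicates from a ColE1/pBR322-type origin accompanied by the bom region and the rop gene, which keeps copy number low as catalogued, and it is selected with kanamycin through an aph(3')-Ia resistance gene. An f1 phage origin is also present, along with short remnants of the tetracycline resistance gene inherited from the pBR322 lineage.

Expression follows the standard pET design. A T7 promoter fused to a lac operator drives the open reading frame, translation initiates from the phage T7 gene 10 ribosome binding site, and a T7 terminator closes the unit. The plasmid-borne lacI gene supplies repressor, so transcription stays low until IPTG is added in a host that provides T7 RNA polymerase. The PTPN11 coding sequence carries the E76K substitution and is preceded by an N-terminal 6xHis tag, with a TEV protease site indicated by the construct name. This arrangement allows affinity capture of the protein followed by tag removal. The annotation also detects a His-tag fragment downstream of the insert, probably the vector's optional C-terminal tag region. The record lists only an N-terminal tag and does not indicate whether this downstream sequence is translated.

The stated purpose is production of His-tagged full-length SHP2. The associated publication concerns how pathogenic mutations alter the regulatory behaviour of SHP2, which suggests the purified E76K protein serves as a mutant variant for biochemical or biophysical comparison.
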