Addgene plasmid #245201: pET-28b His6-TEV-SHP2-FL(E76K)
Purpose: Production of His-tagged full-length SHP2
Depositing lab: Neel Shah. Depositing organization: Columbia University. Publication: The pathogenic T42A mutation in SHP2 rewires the interaction specificity of its N-terminal regulatory domain. van Vlimmeren AE, Voleti R, Chartier CA, Jiang Z, Karandur D, Humphries PA, Lo WL, Shah NH. Proc Natl Acad Sci U S A. 2024 Jul 23;121(30):e2407159121. doi: 10.1073/pnas.2407159121. Epub 2024 Jul 16. PubMed 39012820.
Backbone
  Vector backbone: pET
  Vector type: Bacterial Expression
Growth in bacteria
  Bacterial resistance: Kanamycin, 50 μg/mL
  Growth temperature: 37°C
  Growth strain: DH5alpha
  Copy number: Low Copy
Gene/Insert
  Gene/Insert name: SHP2 full-length
  Species: H. sapiens (human)
  Mutation: E76K
  Tag / fusion protein: 6xHis (N terminal on insert)
  Cloning method: Gibson Cloning
Terms and licenses: Academic/Nonprofit Terms; Industry Terms: Not Available to Industry
How to cite: pET-28b His6-TEV-SHP2-FL(E76K) was a gift from Neel Shah (Addgene plasmid # 245201 ; http://n2t.net/addgene:245201 ; RRID:Addgene_245201)
